>Addgene plasmid #235464 | pHK002.5 | addgene full sequence | sequence record 468612 | Addgene NGS Result
GAATGAAGCCATACCAAACGACGAGCGTGACACCACGATGCCTGCAGCAATGGCAACAACGTTGCGCAAA
CTATTAACTGGCGAACTACTTACTCTAGCTTCCCGGCAACAATTAATAGACTGGATGGAGGCGGATAAAG
TTGCAGGACCACTTCTGCGCTCGGCCCTTCCGGCTGGCTGGTTTATTGCTGATAAATCTGGAGCCGGTGA
GCGTGGGTCTCGCGGTATCATTGCAGCACTGGGGCCAGATGGTAAGCCCTCCCGTATCGTAGTTATCTAC
ACGACGGGGAGTCAGGCAACTATGGATGAACGAAATAGACAGATCGCTGAGATAGGTGCCTCACTGATTA
AGCATTGGTAACTGTCAGACCAAGTTTACTCATATATACTTTAGATTGATTTAAAACTTCATTTTTAATT
TAAAAGGATCTAGGTGAAGATCCTTTTTGATAATCTCATGACCAAAATCCCTTAACGTGAGTTTTCGTTC
CACTGAGCGTCAGACCCCGTAGAAAAGATCAAAGGATCTTCTTGAGATCCTTTTTTTCTGCGCGTAATCT
GCTGCTTGCAAACAAAAAAACCACCGCTACCAGCGGTGGTTTGTTTGCCGGATCAAGAGCTACCAACTCT
TTTTCCGAAGGTAACTGGCTTCAGCAGAGCGCAGATACCAAATACTGTCCTTCTAGTGTAGCCGTAGTTA
GGCCACCACTTCAAGAACTCTGTAGCACCGCCTACATACCTCGCTCTGCTAATCCTGTTACCAGTGGCTG
CTGCCAGTGGCGATAAGTCGTGTCTTACCGGGTTGGACTCAAGACGATAGTTACCGGATAAGGCGCAGCG
GTCGGGCTGAACGGGGGGTTCGTGCACACAGCCCAGCTTGGAGCGAACGACCTACACCGAACTGAGATAC
CTACAGCGTGAGCTATGAGAAAGCGCCACGCTTCCCGAAGGGAGAAAGGCGGACAGGTATCCGGTAAGCG
GCAGGGTCGGAACAGGAGAGCGCACGAGGGAGCTTCCAGGGGGAAACGCCTGGTATCTTTATAGTCCTGT
CGGGTTTCGCCACCTCTGACTTGAGCGTCGATTTTTGTGATGCTCGTCAGGGGGGCGGAGCCTATGGAAA
AACGCCAGCAACGCGGCCTTTTTACGGTTCCTGGCCTTTTGCTGGCCTTTTGCTCACATGTTCTTTCCTG
CGTTATCCCCTGATTCTGTGGATAACCGTATTACCGCCTTTGAGTGAGCTGATACCGCTCGCCGCAGCCG
AACGACCGAGCGCAGCGAGTCAGTGAGCGAGGAAGCGGAAGAGCGCCTGATGCGGTATTTTCTCCTTACG
CATCTGTGCGGTATTTCACACCGCAATGGTGCACTCTCAGTACAATCTGCTCTGATGCCGCATAGTTAAG
CCAGTATACACTCCGCTATCGCTACGTGACTGGGTCATGGCTGCGCCCCGACACCCGCCAACACCCGCTG
ACGCGCCCTGACGGGCTTGTCTGCTCCCGGCATCCGCTTACAGACAAGCTGTGACCGTCTCCGGGAGCTG
CATGTGTCAGAGGTTTTCACCGTCATCACCGAAACGCGCGAGGCAGCTGCGGTAAAGCTCATCAGCGTGG
TCGTGAAGCGATTCACAGATGTCTGCCTGTTCATCCGCGTCCAGCTCGTTGAGTTTCTCCAGAAGCGTTA
ATGTCTGGCTTCTGATAAAGCGGGCCATGTTAAGGGCGGTTTTTTCCTGTTTGGTCACTGATGCCTCCGT
GTAAGGGGGATTTCTGTTCATGGGGGTAATGATACCGATGAAACGAGAGAGGATGCTCACGATACGGGTT
ACTGATGATGAACATGCCCGGTTACTGGAACGTTGTGAGGGTAAACAACTGGCGGTATGGATGCGGCGGG
ACCAGAGAAAAATCACTCAGGGTCAATGCCAGCGCTTCGTTAATACAGATGTAGGTGTTCCACAGGGTAG
CCAGCAGCATCCTGCGATGCAGATCCGGAACATAATGGTGCAGGGCGCTGACTTCCGCGTTTCCAGACTT
TACGAAACACGGAAACCGAAGACCATTCATGTTGTTGCTCAGGTCGCAGACGTTTTGCAGCAGCAGTCGC
TTCACGTTCGCTCGCGTATCGGTGATTCATTCTGCTAACCAGTAAGGCAACCCCGCCAGCCTAGCCGGGT
CCTCAACGACAGGAGCACGATCATGCGCACCCGTGGCCAGGACCCAACGCTGCCCGAGATCTCGATCCCG
CGAAATTTGTTCCAGTTTGGAACAAGAGTCCACTATTAAAGAACGTGGACTCCAACGTCAAAGG
[49 nt withheld, positions 2305-2353]
T
[91 nt withheld, positions 2355-2445]
G
[124 nt withheld, positions 2447-2570]
CCATTCGCCATTCAGGCTGCGCAACTGTTGGGAAGGGCGATCGGTGCGGGCCTCTTCGCTATTACGCCAG
CTGGCGAAAGGGGGATGTGCTGCAAGGCGATTAAGTTGGGTAACGCCAGGGTTTTCCCAGTCACGACGTT
GTAAAACGACGGCCAGTTTGACAGCTAGCTCAGTCCTAGGTATAATGCTAGCCGGCCTGCGGTCCGGGTT
CACTGCCGTATAGGCAGAAGTGAGTCTGAGCTTAGATGTTTCAGAGCTATGCTGGAAACAGCATAGCAAG
TTGAAATAAGGCTAGTCCGTTATCAACTTGAAAAAGTGGCACCGAGTCGGTGCGTTCACTGCCGTATAGG
CAGTCGCTGGGACGCCCGATTCTGCAGATATCCATCACACTGGCGGCCGCTCGAGCAGATCCGGCTGCTA
ACAAAGCCCGAAAGGAAGCTGAGTTGGCTGCTGCCACCGCTGAGCAATAACTAGCATAACCCCTTGGGGC
CTCTAAACGGGTCTTGAGGGGTTTTTTGCTGAAAGGAGGAACTATATCCGGATAATTCTTGAAGACGAAA
GGGCCTCGTGATACGCCTATTTTTATAGGTTAATGTCATGATAATAATGGTTTCTTAGACGTCAGGTGGC
ACTTTTCGGGGAAATGTGCGCGGAACCCCTATTTGTTTATTTTTCTAAATACATTCAAATATGTATCCGC
TCATGAGACAATAACCCTGATAAATGCTTCAATAATATTGAAAAAGGAAGAGTATGAGTATTCAACATTT
CCGTGTCGCCCTTATTCCCTTTTTTGCGGCATTTTGCCTTCCTGTTTTTGCTCACCCAGAAACGCTGGTG
AAAGTAAAAGATGCTGAAGATCAGTTGGGTGCACGAGTGGGTTACATCGAACTGGATCTCAACAGCGGTA
AGATCCTTGAGAGTTTTCGCCCCGAAGAACGTTTTCCAATGATGAGCACTTTTAAAGTTCTGCTATGTGG
CGCGGTATTATCCCGTGTTGACGCCGGGCAAGAGCAACTCGGTCGCCGCATACACTATTCTCAGAATGAC
TTGGTTGAGTACTCACCAGTCACAGAAAAGCATCTTACGGATGGCATGACAGTAAGAGAATTATGCAGTG
CTGCCATAACCATGAGTGATAACACTGCGGCCAACTTACTTCTGACAACGATCGGAGGACCGAAGGAGCT
AACCGCTTTTTTGCACAACATGGGGGATCATGTAACTCGCCTTGATCGTTGGGAACCGGAGCT
Features (pLannotate 1.2.2; 12 found; start..end, strand, type, name):
    532..1120    +  rep_origin     ori: high-copy-number ColE1/pMB1/pBR322/pUC origin of replication
   1306..1445    -  misc_feature   bom: basis of mobility region from pBR322
   1547..1738    -  CDS            rop: Rop protein, which maintains plasmids at low copy number; rop
   1755..2135    +  CDS            YPB1_ECOLX: Protein predicted: Swiss-Prot protein existence level 4. From Escherichia coli.
   2247..2570    -  rep_origin     f1 ori (fragment) (sequence partly withheld): f1 bacteriophage origin of replication; arrow indicates direction of (+) strand synthesis
   2574..2727    -  CDS            lacZα (fragment): LacZα fragment of β-galactosidase; lacZ fragment
   2728..2762    +  promoter       J23119 promoter: bacterial promoter (Registry of Standard Biological Parts BBa J23119)
   2836..2903    +  misc_RNA       tracrRNA (fragment): trans-activating CRISPR RNA for the Streptococcus pyogenes CRISPR/Cas9 system
   2984..3033    +  CDS            SET1 (fragment): solubility-enhancement tag derived from T7 phage gene 10B
   3041..3088    +  terminator     T7 terminator: transcription terminator for bacteriophage T7 RNA polymerase
   3219..3323    +  promoter       AmpR promoter: bla
   3324..361     +  CDS            AmpR (across the origin): β-lactamase; bla; confers resistance to ampicillin, carbenicillin, and related antibiotics
