>Addgene plasmid #235464 | pHK002.5 | depositor full sequence | sequence record 469673 | pHK002.5 sequence 3826 bps
CCCTGCACCATTATGTTCCGGATCTGCATCGCAGGATGCTGCTGGCTACCCTGTGGAACACCTACATCTG
TATTAACGAAGCGCTGGCATTGACCCTGAGTGATTTTTCTCTGGTCCCGCCGCATCCATACCGCCAGTTG
TTTACCCTCACAACGTTCCAGTAACCGGGCATGTTCATCATCAGTAACCCGTATCGTGAGCATCCTCTCT
CGTTTCATCGGTATCATTACCCCCATGAACAGAAATCCCCCTTACACGGAGGCATCAGTGACCAAACAGG
AAAAAACCGCCCTTAACATGGCCCGCTTTATCAGAAGCCAGACATTAACGCTTCTGGAGAAACTCAACGA
GCTGGACGCGGATGAACAGGCAGACATCTGTGAATCGCTTCACGACCACGCTGATGAGCTTTACCGCAGC
TGCCTCGCGCGTTTCGGTGATGACGGTGAAAACCTCTGACACATGCAGCTCCCGGAGACGGTCACAGCTT
GTCTGTAAGCGGATGCCGGGAGCAGACAAGCCCGTCAGGGCGCGTCAGCGGGTGTTGGCGGGTGTCGGGG
CGCAGCCATGACCCAGTCACGTAGCGATAGCGGAGTGTATACTGGCTTAACTATGCGGCATCAGAGCAGA
TTGTACTGAGAGTGCACCATATATGCGGTGTGAAATACCGCACAGATGCGTAAGGAGAAAATACCGCATC
AGGCGCTCTTCCGCTTCCTCGCTCACTGACTCGCTGCGCTCGGTCGTTCGGCTGCGGCGAGCGGTATCAG
CTCACTCAAAGGCGGTAATACGGTTATCCACAGAATCAGGGGATAACGCAGGAAAGAACATGTGAGCAAA
AGGCCAGCAAAAGGCCAGGAACCGTAAAAAGGCCGCGTTGCTGGCGTTTTTCCATAGGCTCCGCCCCCCT
GACGAGCATCACAAAAATCGACGCTCAAGTCAGAGGTGGCGAAACCCGACAGGACTATAAAGATACCAGG
CGTTTCCCCCTGGAAGCTCCCTCGTGCGCTCTCCTGTTCCGACCCTGCCGCTTACCGGATACCTGTCCGC
CTTTCTCCCTTCGGGAAGCGTGGCGCTTTCTCATAGCTCACGCTGTAGGTATCTCAGTTCGGTGTAGGTC
GTTCGCTCCAAGCTGGGCTGTGTGCACGAACCCCCCGTTCAGCCCGACCGCTGCGCCTTATCCGGTAACT
ATCGTCTTGAGTCCAACCCGGTAAGACACGACTTATCGCCACTGGCAGCAGCCACTGGTAACAGGATTAG
CAGAGCGAGGTATGTAGGCGGTGCTACAGAGTTCTTGAAGTGGTGGCCTAACTACGGCTACACTAGAAGG
ACAGTATTTGGTATCTGCGCTCTGCTGAAGCCAGTTACCTTCGGAAAAAGAGTTGGTAGCTCTTGATCCG
GCAAACAAACCACCGCTGGTAGCGGTGGTTTTTTTGTTTGCAAGCAGCAGATTACGCGCAGAAAAAAAGG
ATCTCAAGAAGATCCTTTGATCTTTTCTACGGGGTCTGACGCTCAGTGGAACGAAAACTCACGTTAAGGG
ATTTTGGTCATGAGATTATCAAAAAGGATCTTCACCTAGATCCTTTTAAATTAAAAATGAAGTTTTAAAT
CAATCTAAAGTATATATGAGTAAACTTGGTCTGACAGTTACCAATGCTTAATCAGTGAGGCACCTATCTC
AGCGATCTGTCTATTTCGTTCATCCATAGTTGCCTGACTCCCCGTCGTGTAGATAACTACGATACGGGAG
GGCTTACCATCTGGCCCCAGTGCTGCAATGATACCGCGAGACCCACGCTCACCGGCTCCAGATTTATCAG
CAATAAACCAGCCAGCCGGAAGGGCCGAGCGCAGAAGTGGTCCTGCAACTTTATCCGCCTCCATCCAGTC
TATTAATTGTTGCCGGGAAGCTAGAGTAAGTAGTTCGCCAGTTAATAGTTTGCGCAACGTTGTTGCCATT
GCTGCAGGCATCGTGGTGTCACGCTCGTCGTTTGGTATGGCTTCATTCAGCTCCGGTTCCCAACGATCAA
GGCGAGTTACATGATCCCCCATGTTGTGCAAAAAAGCGGTTAGCTCCTTCGGTCCTCCGATCGTTGTCAG
AAGTAAGTTGGCCGCAGTGTTATCACTCATGGTTATGGCAGCACTGCATAATTCTCTTACTGTCATGCCA
TCCGTAAGATGCTTTTCTGTGACTGGTGAGTACTCAACCAAGTCATTCTGAGAATAGTGTATGCGGCGAC
CGAGTTGCTCTTGCCCGGCGTCAACACGGGATAATACCGCGCCACATAGCAGAACTTTAAAAGTGCTCAT
CATTGGAAAACGTTCTTCGGGGCGAAAACTCTCAAGGATCTTACCGCTGTTGAGATCCAGTTCGATGTAA
CCCACTCGTGCACCCAACTGATCTTCAGCATCTTTTACTTTCACCAGCGTTTCTGGGTGAGCAAAAACAG
GAAGGCAAAATGCCGCAAAAAAGGGAATAAGGGCGACACGGAAATGTTGAATACTCATACTCTTCCTTTT
TCAATATTATTGAAGCATTTATCAGGGTTATTGTCTCATGAGCGGATACATATTTGAATGTATTTAGAAA
AATAAACAAATAGGGGTTCCGCGCACATTTCCCCGAAAAGTGCCACCTGACGTCTAAGAAACCATTATTA
TCATGACATTAACCTATAAAAATAGGCGTATCACGAGGCCCTTTCGTCTTCAAGAATTATCCGGATATAG
TTCCTCCTTTCAGCAAAAAACCCCTCAAGACCCGTTTAGAGGCCCCAAGGGGTTATGCTAGTTATTGCTC
AGCGGTGGCAGCAGCCAACTCAGCTTCCTTTCGGGCTTTGTTAGCAGCCGGATCTGCTCGAGCGGCCGCC
AGTGTGATGGATATCTGCAGAATCGGGCGTCCCAGCGACTGCCTATACGGCAGTGAACGCACCGACTCGG
TGCCACTTTTTCAAGTTGATAACGGACTAGCCTTATTTCAACTTGCTATGCTGTTTCCAGCATAGCTCTG
AAACATCTAAGCTCAGACTCACTTCTGCCTATACGGCAGTGAACCCGGACCGCAGGCTGGCTAGCATTAT
ACCTAGGACTGAGCTAGCTGTCAAACTGGCCGTCGTTTTACAACGTCGTGACTGGGAAAACCCTGGCGTT
ACCCAACTTAATCGCCTTGCAGCACATCCCCCTTTCGCCAGCTGGCGTAATAGCGAAGAGGCCCGCACCG
ATCGCCCTTCCCAACAGTTGCGCAGCCTGAATGGCGAATGG
[124 nt withheld, positions 3262-3385]
C
[91 nt withheld, positions 3387-3477]
A
[49 nt withheld, positions 3479-3527]
CCTTTGACGTTGGAGTCCACGTTCTTTAATAGTGGACTCTTGTTCCAAACTGGAACAAATTTCGCGGGAT
CGAGATCTCGGGCAGCGTTGGGTCCTGGCCACGGGTGCGCATGATCGTGCTCCTGTCGTTGAGGACCCGG
CTAGGCTGGCGGGGTTGCCTTACTGGTTAGCAGAATGAATCACCGATACGCGAGCGAACGTGAAGCGACT
GCTGCTGCAAAACGTCTGCGACCTGAGCAACAACATGAATGGTCTTCGGTTTCCGTGTTTCGTAAAGTCT
GGAAACGCGGAAGTCAGCG
Features (pLannotate 1.2.2; 12 found; start..end, strand, type, name):
    268..459     +  CDS            rop: Rop protein, which maintains plasmids at low copy number; rop
    561..703     +  misc_feature   bom: basis of mobility region from pBR322
    889..1477    -  rep_origin     ori: high-copy-number ColE1/pMB1/pBR322/pUC origin of replication
   1648..2508    -  CDS            AmpR: β-lactamase; bla; confers resistance to ampicillin, carbenicillin, and related antibiotics
   2509..2613    -  promoter       AmpR promoter: bla
   2744..2791    -  terminator     T7 terminator: transcription terminator for bacteriophage T7 RNA polymerase
   2799..2848    -  CDS            SET1 (fragment): solubility-enhancement tag derived from T7 phage gene 10B
   2929..2996    -  misc_RNA       tracrRNA (fragment): trans-activating CRISPR RNA for the Streptococcus pyogenes CRISPR/Cas9 system
   3070..3104    -  promoter       J23119 promoter: bacterial promoter (Registry of Standard Biological Parts BBa J23119)
   3105..3258    +  CDS            lacZα (fragment): LacZα fragment of β-galactosidase; lacZ fragment
   3262..3585    +  rep_origin     f1 ori (fragment) (sequence partly withheld): f1 bacteriophage origin of replication; arrow indicates direction of (+) strand synthesis
   3697..251     -  CDS            YPB1_ECOLX (across the origin): Protein predicted: Swiss-Prot protein existence level 4. From Escherichia coli.
