[The description below was written by a language model from this plasmid's Addgene catalogue record and pLannotate feature annotations shown in this document.]
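Description:
pHK002.5 is a small (about 3.8 kb) synthetic-biology "message" phagemid for Escherichia coli, built on a pBR322/pET-type backbone. It replicates as a double-stranded plasmid from a ColE1/pMB1-family origin and retains the neighbouring pBR322 bom (basis of mobility) region and the rop gene. Rop normally moderates copy number, although the catalogue entry lists the plasmid as high copy. Selection is by ampicillin through the bla β-lactamase gene under its native promoter. An f1 bacteriophage origin, annotated as a fragment, provides the signals for single-stranded DNA synthesis and packaging into filamentous phage particles. Because the phagemid encodes no phage proteins, the depositor notes that a separate helper phagemid must supply them, and that an F-pilus-bearing strain such as JM101 is used for transfer experiments.

The payload is a single guide RNA, sgRNA5, a synthetic spacer fused to a Streptococcus pyogenes Cas9-type scaffold (detected in the annotation as a tracrRNA fragment). It is transcribed from the strong constitutive promoter J23119, with a T7 terminator downstream. The short lacZα, SET1 and YPB1 annotations appear to be backbone remnants or incidental sequence matches rather than functional parts. No Cas9 or dCas9 gene is present, so the guide must act with CRISPR machinery already expressed in the recipient cell.

According to the record, the construct serves as a transmissible signal in engineered intercellular communication. Sender cells package the phagemid into M13 particles, and receiver cells that take it up express sgRNA5, which drives CRISPR-based gene regulation for multicellular computing. The two sequence records (sequencing result and depositor sequence) carry the same features in opposite orientations and differ by only three nucleotides in length.
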