Addgene plasmid #235464: pHK002.5
Purpose: Message phagemid carrying sgRNA5 (prom. J23119, backbone pBR322)
Depositing lab: Yolanda Schaerli. Depositing organization: Universite de Lausanne (UNIL). Publication: Engineering intercellular communication using M13 phagemid and CRISPR-based gene regulation for multicellular computing in Escherichia coli. Kusumawardhani H, Zoppi F, Avendano R, Schaerli Y. Nat Commun. 2025 Apr 15;16(1):3569. doi: 10.1038/s41467-025-58760-z. PubMed 40234414.
Backbone
  Vector backbone: pBR322/pET
  Vector type: Synthetic Biology
Growth in bacteria
  Bacterial resistance: Ampicillin, 100 μg/mL
  Growth temperature: 37°C
  Growth strain: DH5alpha
  Copy number: High Copy
Gene/Insert
  Gene/Insert name: sgRNA5
  gRNA/shRNA sequence: AAGTGAGTCTGAGCTTAGATGTTTcAGAGCTATGCTGGAAACAGCATAGCAAGTTgAAATAAGGCTAGTCCGTTATCAACTTGAAAAAGTGGCACCGAGTCGGTGC
  Species: Synthetic
  Cloning method: Gibson Cloning
Terms and licenses: Academic/Nonprofit Terms; Industry Terms: Not Available to Industry
Depositor comments: JM101 (working strain for phagemid transfer). Requires the helper phagemid, e.g. HP17_KO7 (Addgene plasmid #120346). Please visit https://doi.org/10.1101/2024.08.28.610043 for bioRxiv preprint.
How to cite: pHK002.5 was a gift from Yolanda Schaerli (Addgene plasmid # 235464 ; http://n2t.net/addgene:235464 ; RRID:Addgene_235464)
